>Addgene plasmid #12474 | Top7 N7K D9T D10V N14T F15Y D16E Y17I Y37L K39E K40E Q41L | depositor partial sequence | sequence record 7316 | Author sequence
ATGCACCATCACCACCATCACAGATCTGGGGATATCCAGGTTCAAGTGAAAATTACCGTTAATGGTAAAA
CCTATGAAATTACTTATACCGTGACCACAGAATCGGAATTACAGAAGGTTTTGAACGAACTGAAAGACCT
GATCGAAGAACTGGGGGCTAAACGCGTTCGCATCTCGATTACCGCTCGTACGAAAAAAGAAGCAGAAAAA
TTTGCCGCGATTTTGATTAAAGTTTTCGCCGAACTGGGTTATAATGATATTAACGTTACGTGGGACGGCG
ATACGGTGACAGTGGAAGGACAGTTAGAGGGCGTCGACTAATGA
