>Addgene plasmid #12474 | Top7 N7K D9T D10V N14T F15Y D16E Y17I Y37L K39E K40E Q41L | addgene partial sequence | sequence record 18947 | 12474 with T7-term
CTCCTTCGGGCTTGTAGCAGCCGGATCTCAGTGGTGGTGGTGGTGGTGCTCGAGTCATTAGTCGACGCCC
TCTAACTGTCCTTCCACTGTCACCGTATCGCCGTCCCACGTAACGTTAATATCATTATAACCCAGTTCGG
CGAAAACTTTAATCAAAATCGCGGCAAATTTTTCTGCTTCTTTTTTCGTACGAGCGGTAATCGAGATGCG
AACGCGTTTAGCCCCCAGTTCTTCGATCAGGTCTTTCAGTTCGTTCAAAACCTTCTGTAATTCCGATTCT
GTGGTCACGGTATAAGTAATTTCATAGGTTTTACCATTAACGGTAATTTTCACTTGAACCTGGATATCCC
CAGATCTGTGATGGTGGTGATGGTGCATATGTATATCTCCTTCTTAAAGTTAAACAAAATTATTTCTAGA
GGGGAATTGTTATCCGCTCACAATTCCCCTATAGTGAGTCGTATTAATTTCGCGGGATCGAGATCGATCT
CGATCCTCTACGCCGGACGCATCGTGGCCGGCATCACCGGCGCCACAGGTGCGGTTGCTGGCGCCTATAT
CGCCGACATCACCGATGGGGAAGATCGGGCTCGCCACTTCGGGCTCATGAGCGCTTGTTTCGGCGTGGGT
ATGGTGGCAGGCCCCGTGGCCGGGGGACTGTTGGGCGCCATCTCCTTGCATGCACCATTCCTTGCGGCGG
CGGTGCTCAACGGCCTCACCT
