[The description below was written by a language model from this plasmid's Addgene catalogue record.]
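Description:
Top7 N7K D9T D10V N14T F15Y D16E Y17I Y37L K39E K40E Q41L is a bacterial expression plasmid built on the pET29b(+) backbone (5371 bp without insert), carrying a 324 bp insert cloned by restriction enzyme methods. It is selected with kanamycin and is listed as high copy. pET-series vectors place the cloned gene under a T7 promoter, consistent with the T7 sequencing primer named in the record. Transcription therefore depends on T7 RNA polymerase supplied by a DE3 lysogen host. The record accordingly distinguishes a general cloning strain used for propagation from a BL21(DE3)pLysS-type strain recommended for protein production. No feature table is provided, so the exact layout of regulatory elements and cloning sites cannot be confirmed from the record.

The insert encodes a variant of Top7, known generally as a computationally designed small protein with a novel fold. This version carries eleven substitutions grouped in two stretches, residues 7–17 (N7K, D9T, D10V, N14T, F15Y, D16E, Y17I) and residues 37–41 (Y37L, K39E, K40E, Q41L). The mutation field also carries the annotation "b19 only", which is not explained further. The protein is fused to a 6xHis tag, recorded as N-terminal on the insert, which allows purification by immobilised metal affinity chromatography. The record does not state the specific purpose of the mutations. The construct is evidently intended for recombinant expression and purification of this Top7 variant in E. coli, plausibly for biophysical comparison with the parent design or related variants.
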