Addgene plasmid #12474: Top7 N7K D9T D10V N14T F15Y D16E Y17I Y37L K39E K40E Q41L
Depositing lab: David Baker. Depositing organization: University of Washington.
Backbone
  Vector backbone: pet29 b(+)
  Backbone size w/o insert (bp): 5371
  Vector type: Bacterial Expression
Growth in bacteria
  Bacterial resistance: Kanamycin, 50 μg/mL
  Growth temperature: 37°C
  Growth strain: DH5alpha
  Growth instructions: Plasmids are provided in DH5 alpha, but for protein expression, BL21(DE3)pLysS is recommended.
  Copy number: High Copy
Gene/Insert
  Gene/Insert name: Top7 N7K D9T D10V N14T F15Y D16E Y17I Y37L K39E K40E Q41L
  Insert size (bp): 324
  Mutation: b19 only. N7K D9T D10V N14T F15Y D16E Y17I Y37L K39E K40E Q41L.
  Tag / fusion protein: 6xHis (N terminal on insert)
  Cloning method: Restriction Enzyme
  Sequencing primers: 5′ T7
Terms and licenses: Academic/Nonprofit Terms; Industry Terms: Not Available to Industry
How to cite: Top7 N7K D9T D10V N14T F15Y D16E Y17I Y37L K39E K40E Q41L was a gift from David Baker (Addgene plasmid # 12474 ; http://n2t.net/addgene:12474 ; RRID:Addgene_12474)
